Addgene plasmid #1317: pPROEX Hsp104 (361-548)
Depositing lab: Susan Lindquist. Depositing organization: Whitehead Institute for Biomedical Research. Publication: Defining a pathway of communication from the C-terminal peptide binding domain to the N-terminal ATPase domain in a AAA protein. Cashikar AG, Schirmer EC, Hattendorf DA, Glover JR, Ramakrishnan MS, Ware DM, Lindquist SL. Mol Cell 2002 Apr;9(4):751-60. 10.1016/S1097-2765(02)00499-9 PubMed 11983167.
Backbone
  Vector backbone: pPROEX-HTb
  Backbone manufacturer: Invitrogen
  Backbone size w/o insert (bp): 4746
  Vector type: Bacterial Expression
Growth in bacteria
  Bacterial resistance: Ampicillin, 100 μg/mL
  Growth temperature: 37°C
  Growth strain: DH5alpha
  Copy number: High Copy
Gene/Insert
  Gene/Insert name: Hsp104 (361-548) (alt name: Hsp104)
  Species: S. cerevisiae (budding yeast)
  Insert size (bp): 583
  Mutation: aa361-548 of Hsp104
  Entrez Gene: HSP104 (a.k.a. YLL026W)
  Tag / fusion protein: 6X His + TEV cleavage (N terminal on backbone)
  Cloning method: Restriction Enzyme; 5′ cloning site BamHI (not destroyed); 3′ cloning site SacI (not destroyed)
  Sequencing primers: 5′ TACGATATCCCAACGACCGAA
Terms and licenses: Academic/Nonprofit Terms; Industry Terms: Not Available to Industry
How to cite: pPROEX Hsp104 (361-548) was a gift from Susan Lindquist (Addgene plasmid # 1317 ; http://n2t.net/addgene:1317 ; RRID:Addgene_1317)
