[The description below was written by a language model from this plasmid's Addgene catalogue record and pLannotate feature annotations shown in this document.]
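Description:
pPROEX Hsp104 (361-548) is a bacterial expression plasmid built on the pPROEX-HTb backbone for producing a defined fragment of the Saccharomyces cerevisiae disaggregase Hsp104 in E. coli. It replicates from a high-copy ColE1/pMB1-type origin and is selected with ampicillin through the bla (AmpR) gene. An f1 phage origin is also present, along with remnants of the pBR322 bom and rop regions. Two annotated sequence records of about 5.3 kb are given; they differ only in their start coordinate and a couple of bases, and they show essentially the same set of features.

The insert, roughly 0.58 kb cloned between BamHI and SacI, encodes residues 361–548 of Hsp104. It is fused in frame downstream of a vector-encoded N-terminal 6xHis tag and a TEV protease recognition site, so the fragment can be purified by metal-affinity chromatography and the tag then cleaved off. The feature table does not annotate the expression promoter by name, showing only short partial promoter matches upstream of a lac operator. The operator, together with the plasmid-borne lacI gene driven by the strengthened lacIq promoter, indicates a repressed, IPTG-inducible system. Transcription ends at the rrnB T1 and T2 terminators, which follow a 5S rRNA segment.

Full-length Hsp104 is an ATP-driven hexameric chaperone that works with Hsp70 and Hsp40 to extract and refold proteins from aggregates. The associated publication concerns communication between the C-terminal peptide-binding domain and the N-terminal ATPase domain of this AAA protein, so the construct most likely supplied recombinant protein for biochemical domain analysis, though the record does not state a specific use.
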