Features (pLannotate 1.2.2; 21 found; start..end, strand, type, name):
     33..110     +  promoter       lacIq promoter: lacI (mutant); In the lacIq allele, a single base change in the promoter boosts expression of the lacI gene about 10-fold.
    111..1193    +  CDS            lacI: lac repressor; lacI; The lac repressor binds to the lac operator to inhibit transcription in E. coli. This inhibition can be relieved by adding lactose or isopropyl-β-D-thiogalactopyranoside (IPTG).
   1235..1252    +  promoter       tet promoter (fragment): E. coli promoter for tetracycline efflux protein gene
   1248..1349    -  CDS            yciV (fragment): RNAAM_ECOLI - Also known as trpH From Escherichia coli (strain K12).
   1424..1440    +  promoter       EM7 promoter (fragment): synthetic bacterial promoter&nbsp
   1462..1478    +  protein_bind   lac operator: The lac repressor binds to the lac operator to inhibit transcription in E. coli. This inhibition can be relieved by adding lactose or isopropyl-β-D-thiogalactopyranoside (IPTG). lac repressor encoded by lacI
   1509..1528    +  CDS            8xHis (fragment): 8xHis affinity tag
   1550..1570    +  CDS            TEV site: tobacco etch virus (TEV) protease recognition and cleavage site
   1589..2152    +  CDS            HSP104 (fragment): HS104_YEAST - Experimental evidence at protein level: Swiss-Prot protein existence level 1. Required, in concert with Hsp40 (YDJ1) and Hsp70 (SSA1) and small Hsps (HSP26), for the dissociation, resolubilization and refolding of aggregates of damaged proteins after heat or other environmental stresses. Extracts proteins from aggregates by unfolding and threading them in an ATP-dependent process through the axial channel of the protein hexamer, after which they can be refolded by components of the Hsp70/Hsp40 chaperone system. Substrate binding is ATP-dependent, and release of bound polypeptide
   2306..2421    +  ncRNA          5S rRNA: Accession: RF00001 - 5S ribosomal RNA
   2425..2511    +  terminator     rrnB T1 terminator: Escherichia coli rrnB; transcription terminator T1 from the E. coli rrnB gene
   2603..2630    +  terminator     rrnB T2 terminator: transcription terminator T2 from the E. coli rrnB gene
   2649..2740    +  promoter       AmpR promoter: bla
   2741..3601    +  CDS            AmpR: β-lactamase; bla; confers resistance to ampicillin, carbenicillin, and related antibiotics
   3772..4360    +  rep_origin     ori: high-copy-number ColE1/pMB1/pBR322/pUC origin of replication
   4546..4597    -  misc_feature   bom (fragment): basis of mobility region from pBR322
   4608..5035    -  rep_origin     f1 ori (sequence partly withheld): f1 bacteriophage origin of replication; arrow indicates direction of (+) strand synthesis
   5056..5107    -  misc_feature   bom (fragment): basis of mobility region from pBR322
   5108..5124    +  misc_feature   bom (fragment): basis of mobility region from pBR322
   5140..5178    -  misc_feature   bom (fragment): basis of mobility region from pBR322
   5280..5320    -  CDS            rop (fragment): Rop protein, which maintains plasmids at low copy number; rop
>Addgene plasmid #1317 | pPROEX Hsp104 (361-548) | addgene full sequence | sequence record 317080 | Addgene NGS Result
CGCGCGAAGGCGAAGCGGCATGCATTTACGTTGACACCATCGAATGGTGCAAAACCTTTCGCGGTATGGC
ATGATAGCGCCCGGAAGAGAGTCAATTCAGGGTGGTGAATGTGAAACCAGTAACGTTATACGATGTCGCA
GAGTATGCCGGTGTCTCTTATCAGACCGTTTCCCGCGTGGTGAACCAGGCCAGCCACGTTTCTGCGAAAA
CGCGGGAAAAAGTGGAAGCGGCGATGGCGGAGCTGAATTACATTCCCAACCGCGTGGCACAACAACTGGC
GGGCAAACAGTCGTTGCTGATTGGCGTTGCCACCTCCAGTCTGGCCCTGCACGCGCCGTCGCAAATTGTC
GCGGCGATTAAATCTCGCGCCGATCAACTGGGTGCCAGCGTGGTGGTGTCGATGGTAGAACGAAGCGGCG
TCGAAGCCTGTAAAGCGGCGGTGCACAATCTTCTCGCGCAACGCGTCAGTGGGCTGATCATTAACTATCC
GCTGGATGACCAGGATGCCATTGCTGTGGAAGCTGCCTGCACTAATGTTCCGGCGTTATTTCTTGATGTC
TCTGACCAGACACCCATCAACAGTATTATTTTCTCCCATGAAGACGGTACGCGACTGGGCGTGGAGCATC
TGGTCGCATTGGGTCACCAGCAAATCGCGCTGTTAGCGGGCCCATTAAGTTCTGTCTCGGCGCGTCTGCG
TCTGGCTGGCTGGCATAAATATCTCACTCGCAATCAAATTCAGCCGATAGCGGAACGGGAAGGCGACTGG
AGTGCCATGTCCGGTTTTCAACAAACCATGCAAATGCTGAATGAGGGCATCGTTCCCACTGCGATGCTGG
TTGCCAACGATCAGATGGCGCTGGGCGCAATGCGCGCCATTACCGAGTCCGGGCTGCGCGTTGGTGCGGA
TATCTCGGTAGTGGGATACGACGATACCGAAGACAGCTCATGTTATATCCCGCCGTTAACCACCATCAAA
CAGGATTTTCGCCTGCTGGGGCAAACCAGCGTGGACCGCTTGCTGCAACTCTCTCAGGGCCAGGCGGTGA
AGGGCAATCAGCTGTTGCCCGTCTCACTGGTGAAAAGAAAAACCACCCTGGCACCCAATACGCAAACCGC
CTCTCCCCGCGCGTTGGCCGATTCATTAATGCAGCTGGCACGACAGGTTTCCCGACTGGAAAGCGGGCAG
TGAGCGCAACGCAATTAATGTAAGTTAGCGCGAATTGATCTGGTTTGACAGCTTATCATCGACTGCACGG
TGCACCAATGCTTCTGGCGTCAGGCAGCCATCGGAAGCTGTGGTATGGCTGTGCAGGTCGTAAATCACTG
CATAATTCGTGTCGCTCAAGGCGCACTCCCGTTCTGGATAATGTTTTTTGCGCCGACATCATAACGGTTC
TGGCAAATATTCTGAAATGAGCTGTTGACAATTAATCATCCGGTCCGTATAATCTGTGGAATTGTGAGCG
GATAACAATTTCACACAGGAAACAGACCATGTCGTACTACCATCACCATCACCATCACGATTACGATATC
CCAACGACCGAAAACCTGTATTTTCAGGGCGCCATGGGATCCGGGATGATACATCATGGTGTAAGGATTC
TGGATAGCGCCTTAGTCACCGCGGCTCAATTAGCCAAGCGTTACTTGCCATATAGAAGATTGCCAGATTC
TGCTTTGGATTTAGTTGATATTTCTTGTGCTGGTGTCGCCGTCGCAAGAGATTCTAAGCCAGAAGAATTG
GATTCCAAGGAACGTCAATTGCAATTGATTCAAGTAGAGATAAAAGCTCTAGAGAGAGATGAAGATGCCG
ACTCCACCACTAAAGATAGATTAAAGTTAGCTAGGCAGAAGGAAGCTTCATTGCAAGAAGAATTGGAACC
TCTAAGACAACGTTACAATGAAGAAAAGCATGGCCATGAAGAATTGACACAAGCTAAAAAGAAATTGGAT
GAACTGGAAAACAAGGCCCTTGATGCTGAACGTAGATATGATACTGCTACCGCCGCTGATTTAAGGTACT
TCGCCATCCCAGATATCAAAAAGCAAATCGAAAAGCTTGAAGATCAGGTTGCTGAGGAAGAGAGACGTGC
TGGTGCCAACTCCATGATCCAAAATGTGGTCGACTCAGACACCATTTCTGAATAGGAGCTCACTAGTCGC
GGCCGCTTTCGAATCTAGAGCCTGCAGTCTCGAGGCATGCGGTACCAAGCTTGGCTGTTTTGGCGGATGA
GAGAAGATTTTCAGCCTGATACAGATTAAATCAGAACGCAGAAGCGGTCTGATAAAACAGAATTTGCCTG
GCGGCAGTAGCGCGGTGGTCCCACCTGACCCCATGCCGAACTCAGAAGTGAAACGCCGTAGCGCCGATGG
TAGTGTGGGGTCTCCCCATGCGAGAGTAGGGAACTGCCAGGCATCAAATAAAACGAAAGGCTCAGTCGAA
AGACTGGGCCTTTCGTTTTATCTGTTGTTTGTCGGTGAACGCTCTCCTGAGTAGGACAAATCCGCCGGGA
GCGGATTTGAACGTTGCGAAGCAACGGCCCGGAGGGTGGCGGGCAGGACGCCCGCCATAAACTGCCAGGC
ATCAAATTAAGCAGAAGGCCATCCTGACGGATGGCCTTTTTGCGTTTCTACAAACTCTTTTGTTTATTTT
TCTAAATACATTCAAATATGTATCCGCTCATGAGACAATAACCCTGATAAATGCTTCAATAATATTGAAA
AAGGAAGAGTATGAGTATTCAACATTTCCGTGTCGCCCTTATTCCCTTTTTTGCGGCATTTTGCCTTCCT
GTTTTTGCTCACCCAGAAACGCTGGTGAAAGTAAAAGATGCTGAAGATCAGTTGGGTGCACGAGTGGGTT
ACATCGAACTGGATCTCAACAGCGGTAAGATCCTTGAGAGTTTTCGCCCCGAAGAACGTTTTCCAATGAT
GAGCACTTTTAAAGTTCTGCTATGTGGCGCGGTATTATCCCGTGTTGACGCCGGGCAAGAGCAACTCGGT
CGCCGCATACACTATTCTCAGAATGACTTGGTTGAGTACTCACCAGTCACAGAAAAGCATCTTACGGATG
GCATGACAGTAAGAGAATTATGCAGTGCTGCCATAACCATGAGTGATAACACTGCGGCCAACTTACTTCT
GACAACGATCGGAGGACCGAAGGAGCTAACCGCTTTTTTGCACAACATGGGGGATCATGTAACTCGCCTT
GATCGTTGGGAACCGGAGCTGAATGAAGCCATACCAAACGACGAGCGTGACACCACGATGCCTGTAGCAA
TGGCAACAACGTTGCGCAAACTATTAACTGGCGAACTACTTACTCTAGCTTCCCGGCAACAATTAATAGA
CTGGATGGAGGCGGATAAAGTTGCAGGACCACTTCTGCGCTCGGCCCTTCCGGCTGGCTGGTTTATTGCT
GATAAATCTGGAGCCGGTGAGCGTGGGTCTCGCGGTATCATTGCAGCACTGGGGCCAGATGGTAAGCCCT
CCCGTATCGTAGTTATCTACACGACGGGGAGTCAGGCAACTATGGATGAACGAAATAGACAGATCGCTGA
GATAGGTGCCTCACTGATTAAGCATTGGTAACTGTCAGACCAAGTTTACTCATATATACTTTAGATTGAT
TTAAAACTTCATTTTTAATTTAAAAGGATCTAGGTGAAGATCCTTTTTGATAATCTCATGACCAAAATCC
CTTAACGTGAGTTTTCGTTCCACTGAGCGTCAGACCCCGTAGAAAAGATCAAAGGATCTTCTTGAGATCC
TTTTTTTCTGCGCGTAATCTGCTGCTTGCAAACAAAAAAACCACCGCTACCAGCGGTGGTTTGTTTGCCG
GATCAAGAGCTACCAACTCTTTTTCCGAAGGTAACTGGCTTCAGCAGAGCGCAGATACCAAATACTGTCC
TTCTAGTGTAGCCGTAGTTAGGCCACCACTTCAAGAACTCTGTAGCACCGCCTACATACCTCGCTCTGCT
AATCCTGTTACCAGTGGCTGCTGCCAGTGGCGATAAGTCGTGTCTTACCGGGTTGGACTCAAGACGATAG
TTACCGGATAAGGCGCAGCGGTCGGGCTGAACGGGGGGTTCGTGCACACAGCCCAGCTTGGAGCGAACGA
CCTACACCGAACTGAGATACCTACAGCGTGAGCTATGAGAAAGCGCCACGCTTCCCGAAGGGAGAAAGGC
GGACAGGTATCCGGTAAGCGGCAGGGTCGGAACAGGAGAGCGCACGAGGGAGCTTCCAGGGGGAAACGCC
TGGTATCTTTATAGTCCTGTCGGGTTTCGCCACCTCTGACTTGAGCGTCGATTTTTGTGATGCTCGTCAG
GGGGGCGGAGCCTATGGAAAAACGCCAGCAACGCGGCCTTTTTACGGTTCCTGGCCTTTTGCTGGCCTTT
TGCTCACATGTTCTTTCCTGCGTTATCCCCTGATTCTGTGGATAACCGTATTACCGCCTTTGAGTGAGCT
GATACCGCTCGCCGCAGCCGAACGACCGAGCGCAGCGAGTCAGTGAGCGAGGAAGCGGAAGAGCGCCTGA
TGCGGTATTTTCTCCTTACGCATCTGTGCGGTATTTCACACCGCATAATTTTGTTAAAATTCGCGTTAAA
TTTTTGTTAAATCAGCTCATTTTTTAACCAATAGGCCGAAATCGGCAAAATCCCTTATAAATCAAAAGAA
TAGACCGAGATAGGGT
[37 nt withheld, positions 4707-4743]
AAAGAACGTGGACTCCAACGTCAAAGG
[49 nt withheld, positions 4771-4819]
T
[90 nt withheld, positions 4821-4910]
G
[124 nt withheld, positions 4912-5035]
CCCATTCGCCATTAGGCTGCTATGGTGCACTCTCAGTACAATCTGCTCTGATGCCGCATAGTTAAGCCAG
TACCAGTCACGTAGCGATATCGCTACGTGACTGGTACACTCCGCTATCGCTACGTGACTGGGTCATGGCT
GCGCCCCGACACCCGCCAACACCCGCTGACGCGCCCTGACGGGCTTGTCTGCTCCCGGCATCCGCTTACA
GACAAGCTGTGACCGTCTCCGGGAGCTGCATGTGTCAGAGGTTTTCACCGTCATCACCGAAACGCGCGAG
GCAGCAGATCAATTCG
