Features (pLannotate 1.2.2; 21 found; start..end, strand, type, name):
     12..575     +  CDS            HSP104 (fragment): HS104_YEAST - Experimental evidence at protein level: Swiss-Prot protein existence level 1. Required, in concert with Hsp40 (YDJ1) and Hsp70 (SSA1) and small Hsps (HSP26), for the dissociation, resolubilization and refolding of aggregates of damaged proteins after heat or other environmental stresses. Extracts proteins from aggregates by unfolding and threading them in an ATP-dependent process through the axial channel of the protein hexamer, after which they can be refolded by components of the Hsp70/Hsp40 chaperone system. Substrate binding is ATP-dependent, and release of bound polypeptide
    729..844     +  ncRNA          5S rRNA: Accession: RF00001 - 5S ribosomal RNA
    848..934     +  terminator     rrnB T1 terminator: Escherichia coli rrnB; transcription terminator T1 from the E. coli rrnB gene
   1026..1053    +  terminator     rrnB T2 terminator: transcription terminator T2 from the E. coli rrnB gene
   1073..1164    +  promoter       AmpR promoter: bla
   1165..2025    +  CDS            AmpR: β-lactamase; bla; confers resistance to ampicillin, carbenicillin, and related antibiotics
   2196..2784    +  rep_origin     ori: high-copy-number ColE1/pMB1/pBR322/pUC origin of replication
   2970..3021    -  misc_feature   bom (fragment): basis of mobility region from pBR322
   3032..3460    -  rep_origin     f1 ori (sequence partly withheld): f1 bacteriophage origin of replication; arrow indicates direction of (+) strand synthesis
   3465..3481    -  CDS            lacZα (fragment): LacZα fragment of β-galactosidase; lacZ fragment
   3482..3533    -  misc_feature   bom (fragment): basis of mobility region from pBR322
   3558..3599    -  misc_feature   bom (fragment): basis of mobility region from pBR322
   3701..3741    -  CDS            rop (fragment): Rop protein, which maintains plasmids at low copy number; rop
   3785..3862    +  promoter       lacIq promoter: lacI (mutant); In the lacIq allele, a single base change in the promoter boosts expression of the lacI gene about 10-fold.
   3863..4945    +  CDS            lacI: lac repressor; lacI; The lac repressor binds to the lac operator to inhibit transcription in E. coli. This inhibition can be relieved by adding lactose or isopropyl-β-D-thiogalactopyranoside (IPTG).
   4987..5004    +  promoter       tet promoter (fragment): E. coli promoter for tetracycline efflux protein gene
   5000..5101    -  CDS            yciV (fragment): RNAAM_ECOLI - Also known as trpH From Escherichia coli (strain K12).
   5176..5192    +  promoter       EM7 promoter (fragment): synthetic bacterial promoter&nbsp
   5214..5230    +  protein_bind   lac operator: The lac repressor binds to the lac operator to inhibit transcription in E. coli. This inhibition can be relieved by adding lactose or isopropyl-β-D-thiogalactopyranoside (IPTG). lac repressor encoded by lacI
   5261..5280    +  CDS            8xHis (fragment): 8xHis affinity tag
   5302..5322    +  CDS            TEV site: tobacco etch virus (TEV) protease recognition and cleavage site
>Addgene plasmid #1317 | pPROEX Hsp104 (361-548) | analyzer sequence | sequence record 35
GATCCGGGATGATACATCATGGTGTAAGGATTCTGGATAGCGCCTTAGTCACCGCGGCTCAATTAGCCAA
GCGTTACTTGCCATATAGAAGATTGCCAGATTCTGCTTTGGATTTAGTTGATATTTCTTGTGCTGGTGTC
GCCGTCGCAAGAGATTCTAAGCCAGAAGAATTGGATTCCAAGGAACGTCAATTGCAATTGATTCAAGTAG
AGATAAAAGCTCTAGAGAGAGATGAAGATGCCGACTCCACCACTAAAGATAGATTAAAGTTAGCTAGGCA
GAAGGAAGCTTCATTGCAAGAAGAATTGGAACCTCTAAGACAACGTTACAATGAAGAAAAGCATGGCCAT
GAAGAATTGACACAAGCTAAAAAGAAATTGGATGAACTGGAAAACAAGGCCCTTGATGCTGAACGTAGAT
ATGATACTGCTACCGCCGCTGATTTAAGGTACTTCGCCATCCCAGATATCAAAAAGCAAATCGAAAAGCT
TGAAGATCAGGTTGCTGAGGAAGAGAGACGTGCTGGTGCCAACTCCATGATCCAAAATGTGGTCGACTCA
GACACCATTTCTGAATAGGAGCTCACTAGTCGCGGCCGCTTTCGAATCTAGAGCCTGCAGTCTCGAGGCA
TGCGGTACCAAGCTTGGCTGTTTTGGCGGATGAGAGAAGATTTTCAGCCTGATACAGATTAAATCAGAAC
GCAGAAGCGGTCTGATAAAACAGAATTTGCCTGGCGGCAGTAGCGCGGTGGTCCCACCTGACCCCATGCC
GAACTCAGAAGTGAAACGCCGTAGCGCCGATGGTAGTGTGGGGTCTCCCCATGCGAGAGTAGGGAACTGC
CAGGCATCAAATAAAACGAAAGGCTCAGTCGAAAGACTGGGCCTTTCGTTTTATCTGTTGTTTGTCGGTG
AACGCTCTCCTGAGTAGGACAAATCCGCCGGGAGCGGATTTGAACGTTGCGAAGCAACGGCCCGGAGGGT
GGCGGGCAGGACGCCCGCCATAAACTGCCAGGCATCAAATTAAGCAGAAGGCCATCCTGACGGATGGCCT
TTTTGCGTTTCTACAAACTCTTTTTGTTTATTTTTCTAAATACATTCAAATATGTATCCGCTCATGAGAC
AATAACCCTGATAAATGCTTCAATAATATTGAAAAAGGAAGAGTATGAGTATTCAACATTTCCGTGTCGC
CCTTATTCCCTTTTTTGCGGCATTTTGCCTTCCTGTTTTTGCTCACCCAGAAACGCTGGTGAAAGTAAAA
GATGCTGAAGATCAGTTGGGTGCACGAGTGGGTTACATCGAACTGGATCTCAACAGCGGTAAGATCCTTG
AGAGTTTTCGCCCCGAAGAACGTTTTCCAATGATGAGCACTTTTAAAGTTCTGCTATGTGGCGCGGTATT
ATCCCGTGTTGACGCCGGGCAAGAGCAACTCGGTCGCCGCATACACTATTCTCAGAATGACTTGGTTGAG
TACTCACCAGTCACAGAAAAGCATCTTACGGATGGCATGACAGTAAGAGAATTATGCAGTGCTGCCATAA
CCATGAGTGATAACACTGCGGCCAACTTACTTCTGACAACGATCGGAGGACCGAAGGAGCTAACCGCTTT
TTTGCACAACATGGGGGATCATGTAACTCGCCTTGATCGTTGGGAACCGGAGCTGAATGAAGCCATACCA
AACGACGAGCGTGACACCACGATGCCTACAGCAATGGCAACAACGTTGCGCAAACTATTAACTGGCGAAC
TACTTACTCTAGCTTCCCGGCAACAATTAATAGACTGGATGGAGGCGGATAAAGTTGCAGGACCACTTCT
GCGCTCGGCCCTTCCGGCTGGCTGGTTTATTGCTGATAAATCTGGAGCCGGTGAGCGTGGGTCTCGCGGT
ATCATTGCAGCACTGGGGCCAGATGGTAAGCCCTCCCGTATCGTAGTTATCTACACGACGGGGAGTCAGG
CAACTATGGATGAACGAAATAGACAGATCGCTGAGATAGGTGCCTCACTGATTAAGCATTGGTAACTGTC
AGACCAAGTTTACTCATATATACTTTAGATTGATTTAAAACTTCATTTTTAATTTAAAAGGATCTAGGTG
AAGATCCTTTTTGATAATCTCATGACCAAAATCCCTTAACGTGAGTTTTCGTTCCACTGAGCGTCAGACC
CCGTAGAAAAGATCAAAGGATCTTCTTGAGATCCTTTTTTTCTGCGCGTAATCTGCTGCTTGCAAACAAA
AAAACCACCGCTACCAGCGGTGGTTTGTTTGCCGGATCAAGAGCTACCAACTCTTTTTCCGAAGGTAACT
GGCTTCAGCAGAGCGCAGATACCAAATACTGTCCTTCTAGTGTAGCCGTAGTTAGGCCACCACTTCAAGA
ACTCTGTAGCACCGCCTACATACCTCGCTCTGCTAATCCTGTTACCAGTGGCTGCTGCCAGTGGCGATAA
GTCGTGTCTTACCGGGTTGGACTCAAGACGATAGTTACCGGATAAGGCGCAGCGGTCGGGCTGAACGGGG
GGTTCGTGCACACAGCCCAGCTTGGAGCGAACGACCTACACCGAACTGAGATACCTACAGCGTGAGCTAT
GAGAAAGCGCCACGCTTCCCGAAGGGAGAAAGGCGGACAGGTATCCGGTAAGCGGCAGGGTCGGAACAGG
AGAGCGCACGAGGGAGCTTCCAGGGGGAAACGCCTGGTATCTTTATAGTCCTGTCGGGTTTCGCCACCTC
TGACTTGAGCGTCGATTTTTGTGATGCTCGTCAGGGGGGCGGAGCCTATGGAAAAACGCCAGCAACGCGG
CCTTTTTACGGTTCCTGGCCTTTTGCTGGCCTTTTGCTCACATGTTCTTTCCTGCGTTATCCCCTGATTC
TGTGGATAACCGTATTACCGCCTTTGAGTGAGCTGATACCGCTCGCCGCAGCCGAACGACCGAGCGCAGC
GAGTCAGTGAGCGAGGAAGCGGAAGAGCGCCTGATGCGGTATTTTCTCCTTACGCATCTGTGCGGTATTT
CACACCGCATAATTTTGTTAAAATTCGCGTTAAATTTTTGTTAAATCAGCTCATTTTTTAACCAATAGGC
CGAAATCGGCAAAATCCCTTATAAATCAAAAGAATAGACCGAGATAGGGT
[37 nt withheld, positions 3131-3167]
AAAGAACGTGGACTCCAACGTCAAAGG
[49 nt withheld, positions 3195-3243]
T
[91 nt withheld, positions 3245-3335]
G
[124 nt withheld, positions 3337-3460]
CCCATTCGCCATTCAGGCTGCTATGGTGCACTCTCAGTACAATCTGCTCTGATGCCGCATAGTTAAGCCA
GTACCAGTCACGTAGCGATATCGGAGTGTATACACTCCGCTATCGCTACGTGACTGGGTCATGGCTGCGC
CCCGACACCCGCCAACACCCGCTGACGCGCCCTGACGGGCTTGTCTGCTCCCGGCATCCGCTTACAGACA
AGCTGTGACCGTCTCCGGGAGCTGCATGTGTCAGAGGTTTTCACCGTCATCACCGAAACGCGCGAGGCAG
CAGATCAATTCGCGCGCGAAGGCGAAGCGGCATGCATTTACGTTGACACCATCGAATGGTGCAAAACCTT
TCGCGGTATGGCATGATAGCGCCCGGAAGAGAGTCAATTCAGGGTGGTGAATGTGAAACCAGTAACGTTA
TACGATGTCGCAGAGTATGCCGGTGTCTCTTATCAGACCGTTTCCCGCGTGGTGAACCAGGCCAGCCACG
TTTCTGCGAAAACGCGGGAAAAAGTGGAAGCGGCGATGGCGGAGCTGAATTACATTCCCAACCGCGTGGC
ACAACAACTGGCGGGCAAACAGTCGTTGCTGATTGGCGTTGCCACCTCCAGTCTGGCCCTGCACGCGCCG
TCGCAAATTGTCGCGGCGATTAAATCTCGCGCCGATCAACTGGGTGCCAGCGTGGTGGTGTCGATGGTAG
AACGAAGCGGCGTCGAAGCCTGTAAAGCGGCGGTGCACAATCTTCTCGCGCAACGCGTCAGTGGGCTGAT
CATTAACTATCCGCTGGATGACCAGGATGCCATTGCTGTGGAAGCTGCCTGCACTAATGTTCCGGCGTTA
TTTCTTGATGTCTCTGACCAGACACCCATCAACAGTATTATTTTCTCCCATGAAGACGGTACGCGACTGG
GCGTGGAGCATCTGGTCGCATTGGGTCACCAGCAAATCGCGCTGTTAGCGGGCCCATTAAGTTCTGTCTC
GGCGCGTCTGCGTCTGGCTGGCTGGCATAAATATCTCACTCGCAATCAAATTCAGCCGATAGCGGAACGG
GAAGGCGACTGGAGTGCCATGTCCGGTTTTCAACAAACCATGCAAATGCTGAATGAGGGCATCGTTCCCA
CTGCGATGCTGGTTGCCAACGATCAGATGGCGCTGGGCGCAATGCGCGCCATTACCGAGTCCGGGCTGCG
CGTTGGTGCGGATATCTCGGTAGTGGGATACGACGATACCGAAGACAGCTCATGTTATATCCCGCCGTTA
ACCACCATCAAACAGGATTTTCGCCTGCTGGGGCAAACCAGCGTGGACCGCTTGCTGCAACTCTCTCAGG
GCCAGGCGGTGAAGGGCAATCAGCTGTTGCCCGTCTCACTGGTGAAAAGAAAAACCACCCTGGCACCCAA
TACGCAAACCGCCTCTCCCCGCGCGTTGGCCGATTCATTAATGCAGCTGGCACGACAGGTTTCCCGACTG
GAAAGCGGGCAGTGAGCGCAACGCAATTAATGTGAGTTAGCGCGAATTGATCTGGTTTGACAGCTTATCA
TCGACTGCACGGTGCACCAATGCTTCTGGCGTCAGGCAGCCATCGGAAGCTGTGGTATGGCTGTGCAGGT
CGTAAATCACTGCATAATTCGTGTCGCTCAAGGCGCACTCCCGTTCTGGATAATGTTTTTTGCGCCGACA
TCATAACGGTTCTGGCAAATATTCTGAAATGAGCTGTTGACAATTAATCATCCGGTCCGTATAATCTGTG
GAATTGTGAGCGGATAACAATTTCACACAGGAAACAGACCATGTCGTACTACCATCACCATCACCATCAC
GATTACGATATCCCAACGACCGAAAACCTGTATTTTCAGGGCGCCATGG
